>Addgene plasmid #172921 | pAAV-hSynapsin1-axon-jGCaMP8s-P2A-mRuby3 | addgene full sequence | sequence record 341474 | Addgene NGS Result
GTTGGGAAGGGCGATCGGTGCGGGCCTCTTCGCTATTACGCCAGCTGCGCGCTCGCTCGCTCACTGAGGC
CGCCCGGGCAAAGCCCGGGCGTCGGGCGACCTTTGGTCGCCCGGCCTCAGTGAGCGAGCGAGCGCGCAGA
GAGGGAGTGGCCAACTCCATCACTAGGGGTTCCTTGTAGTTAATGATTAACCCGCCATGCTACTTATCTA
CGTAGCCATGCTCTAGGAAGATCTCTGCAGAGGGCCCTGCGTATGAGTGCAAGTGGGTTTTAGGACCAGG
ATGAGGCGGGGTGGGGGTGCCTACCTGACGACCGACCCCGACCCACTGGACAAGCACCCAACCCCCATTC
CCCAAATTGCGCATCCCCTATCAGAGAGGGGGAGGGGAAACAGGATGCGGCGAGGCGCGTGCGCACTGCC
AGCTTCAGCACCGCGGACAGTGCCTTCGCCCCCGCCTGGCGGCGCGCGCCACCGCCGCCTCAGCACTGAA
GGCGCGCTGACGTCACTCGCCGGTCCCCCGCAAACTCCCCTTCCCGGCCACCTTGGTCGCGTCCGCGCCG
CCGCCGGCCCAGCCGGACCGCACCACGCGAGGCGCGAGATAGGGGGGCACGGGCGCGACCATCTGCGCTG
CGGCGCCGGCGACTCAGCGCTGCCTCAGTCTGCGGTGGGCAGCGGAGGAGTCGTGTCGTGCCTGAGAGCG
CAGTCGAATTCAAGCTGCTAGCAAGGATCCACCCGCCACCATGCTGTGCTGTATGAGAAGAACCAAACAG
GTTGAAAAGAATGATGAGGACCAAAAGATTCATCATCACCATCATCACACGCGTCGCAAGAAGACCTTCA
AGGAGGTGGCCACCGCCGTGAAGATCATCGCCATGCTGATGGGCCTGAAGATCAACGTCTATATCAAGGC
CGACAAGCAGAAGAACGGCATCAAGGCGAACTTCCACATCCGCCACAACATCGAGGACGGCGGCGTGCAG
CTCGCCTACCACTACCAGCAGAACACCCCCATCGGCGACGGCCCCGTGCTGCTGCCCGACAACCACTACC
TGAGCGTGGAGTCCAAACTTTCGAAAGACCCCAACGAGAAGCGCGATCACATGGTCCTGCTGGAGTTCGT
GACCGCCGCCGGGATCACTCTCGGCATGGACGAGCTGTACAAGGGCGGTACCGGAGGGAGCATGGTGAGC
AAGGGCGAGGAGCTGTTCACCGGGGTGGTGCCCATCCTGGTCGAGCTGGACGGCGACGTAAACGGCCACA
AGTTCAGCGTGTCCGGCGAGGGTGAGGGCGATGCCACCTACGGCAAGCTGACCCTGAAGTTCATCTGCAC
CACCGGCAAGCTGCCCGTGCCCTGGCCCACCCTCGTGACCACCCTGACCTACGGCGTGCAGTGCTTCAGC
CGCTACCCCGACCACATGAAGCAGCACGACTTCTTCAAGTCCGCCATGCCCGAAGGCTACATCCAGGAGC
GCACCATCTTCTTCAAGGACGACGGCAACTACAAGACCCGCGCCGAGGTGAAGTTCGAGGGCGACACCCT
GGTGAACCGCATCGAGCTGAAGGGCATCGACTTCAAGGAGGACGGCAACATCCTGGGGCACAAGCTGGAG
TACAACCTGCCGGACCAACTGACTGAAGAGCAGATCGCAGAATACAAAGAGGCTTTCTCCCTATTTGACA
AGGACGGGGATGGGACAATAACAACCAAGGAGCTGGGGACGGTGATGCGGTCTCTCGGACACAACCCCAC
AGAAGCAGAGCTGCAGGACATGATCAATGAAGTAGATGCCGACGGTGACGGCACAATCGACTTCCCTGAG
TTCCTGACAATGATGGCAAGAAAAATGAAATACAGGGACACGGAAGAAGAAATTAGAGAAGCGTTCGGTG
TGTTTGATAAGGATGGCAATGGCTACATCAGTGCAGCAGAGCTTCGCCACGTGATGACAAACCTTGGAGA
GAAGTTAACAGATGAAGAGGTTGATGAAATGATCAGGGAAGCAGACATCGATGGGGATGGTCAGGTAAAC
TACGAAGAGTTTGTACAAATGATGACAGCGAAGGGATCCGGAGCCACGAACTTCTCTCTGTTAAAGCAAG
CAGGAGACGTGGAAGAAAACCCCGGTCCTGTGTCTAAGGGCGAAGAGCTGATCAAGGAAAATATGCGTAT
GAAGGTGGTCATGGAAGGTTCGGTCAACGGCCACCAATTCAAATGCACAGGTGAAGGAGAAGGCAGACCG
TACGAGGGAGTGCAAACCATGAGGATCAAAGTCATCGAGGGAGGACCCCTGCCATTTGCCTTTGACATTC
TTGCCACGTCGTTCATGTATGGCAGCCGTACCTTTATCAAGTACCCGGCCGACATCCCTGATTTCTTTAA
ACAGTCCTTTCCTGAGGGTTTTACTTGGGAAAGAGTTACGAGATACGAAGATGGTGGAGTCGTCACCGTC
ACGCAGGACACCAGCCTTGAGGATGGCGAGCTCGTCTACAACGTCAAGGTCAGAGGGGTAAACTTTCCCT
CCAATGGTCCCGTGATGCAGAAGAAGACCAAGGGTTGGGAGCCTAATACAGAGATGATGTATCCAGCAGA
TGGTGGTCTGAGAGGATACACTGACATCGCACTGAAAGTTGATGGTGGTGGCCATCTGCACTGCAACTTC
GTGACAACTTACAGGTCAAAAAAGACCGTCGGGAACATCAAGATGCCCGGTGTCCATGCCGTTGATCACC
GCCTGGAAAGGATCGAGGAGAGTGACAATGAAACCTACGTAGTGCAAAGAGAAGTGGCAGTTGCCAAATA
CAGCAACCTTGGTGGTGGCATGGACGAGCTGTACAAGTAAAAGCTTATCGATAATCAACCTCTGGATTAC
AAAATTTGTGAAAGATTGACTGGTATTCTTAACTATGTTGCTCCTTTTACGCTATGTGGATACGCTGCTT
TAATGCCTTTGTATCATGCTATTGCTTCCCGTATGGCTTTCATTTTCTCCTCCTTGTATAAATCCTGGTT
GCTGTCTCTTTATGAGGAGTTGTGGCCCGTTGTCAGGCAACGTGGCGTGGTGTGCACTGTGTTTGCTGAC
GCAACCCCCACTGGTTGGGGCATTGCCACCACCTGTCAGCTCCTTTCCGGGACTTTCGCTTTCCCCCTCC
CTATTGCCACGGCGGAACTCATCGCCGCCTGCCTTGCCCGCTGCTGGACAGGGGCTCGGCTGTTGGGCAC
TGACAATTCCGTGGTGTTGTCGGGGAAATCATCGTCCTTTCCTTGGCTGCTCGCCTGTGTTGCCACCTGG
ATTCTGCGCGGGACGTCCTTCTGCTACGTCCCTTCGGCCCTCAATCCAGCGGACCTTCCTTCCCGCGGCC
TGCTGCCGGCTCTGCGGCCTCTTCCGCGTCTTCGCCTTCGCCCTCAGACGAGTCGGATCTCCCTTTGGGC
CGCCTCCCCGCATCGATACCGTCGACCTCGACCCGGGCGGCCGCTTCGAGCAGACATGATAAGATACATT
GATGAGTTTGGACAAACCACAACTAGAATGCAGTGAAAAAAATGCTTTATTTGTGAAATTTGTGATGCTA
TTGCTTTATTTGTAACCATTATAAGCTGCAATAAACAAGTTAACAACAACAATTGCATTCATTTTATGTT
TCAGGTTCAGGGGGAGATGTGGGAGGTTTTTTAAAGCAAGTAAAACCTCTACAAATGTGGTAAAATCGAT
AAGGATCTTCCTAGAGCATGGCTACGTAGATAAGTAGCATGGCGGGTTAATCATTAACTACAAGGAACCC
CTAGTGATGGAGTTGGCCACTCCCTCTCTGCGCGCTCGCTCGCTCACTGAGGCCGGGCGACCAAAGGTCG
CCCGACGCCCGGGCTTTGCCCGGGCGGCCTCAGTGAGCGAGCGAGCGCGCAGCTGCATTAATGAATCGGC
CAACGCGCGGGGAGAGGCGGTTTGCGTATTGGGCGCTCTTCCGCTTCCTCGCTCACTGACTCGCTGCGCT
CGGTCGTTCGGCTGCGGCGAGCGGTATCAGCTCACTCAAAGGCGGTAATACGGTTATCCACAGAATCAGG
GGATAACGCAGGAAAGAACATGTGAGCAAAAGGCCAGCAAAAGGCCAGGAACCGTAAAAAGGCCGCGTTG
CTGGCGTTTTTCCATAGGCTCCGCCCCCCTGACGAGCATCACAAAAATCGACGCTCAAGTCAGAGGTGGC
GAAACCCGACAGGACTATAAAGATACCAGGCGTTTCCCCCTGGAAGCTCCCTCGTGCGCTCTCCTGTTCC
GACCCTGCCGCTTACCGGATACCTGTCCGCCTTTCTCCCTTCGGGAAGCGTGGCGCTTTCTCATAGCTCA
CGCTGTAGGTATCTCAGTTCGGTGTAGGTCGTTCGCTCCAAGCTGGGCTGTGTGCACGAACCCCCCGTTC
AGCCCGACCGCTGCGCCTTATCCGGTAACTATCGTCTTGAGTCCAACCCGGTAAGACACGACTTATCGCC
ACTGGCAGCAGCCACTGGTAACAGGATTAGCAGAGCGAGGTATGTAGGCGGTGCTACAGAGTTCTTGAAG
TGGTGGCCTAACTACGGCTACACTAGAAGAACAGTATTTGGTATCTGCGCTCTGCTGAAGCCAGTTACCT
TCGGAAAAAGAGTTGGTAGCTCTTGATCCGGCAAACAAACCACCGCTGGTAGCGGTGGTTTTTTTGTTTG
CAAGCAGCAGATTACGCGCAGAAAAAAAGGATCTCAAGAAGATCCTTTGATCTTTTCTACGGGGTCTGAC
GCTCAGTGGAACGAAAACTCACGTTAAGGGATTTTGGTCATGAGATTATCAAAAAGGATCTTCACCTAGA
TCCTTTTAAATTAAAAATGAAGTTTTAAATCAATCTAAAGTATATATGAGTAAACTTGGTCTGACAGTTA
CCAATGCTTAATCAGTGAGGCACCTATCTCAGCGATCTGTCTATTTCGTTCATCCATAGTTGCCTGACTC
CCCGTCGTGTAGATAACTACGATACGGGAGGGCTTACCATCTGGCCCCAGTGCTGCAATGATACCGCGAG
ACCCACGCTCACCGGCTCCAGATTTATCAGCAATAAACCAGCCAGCCGGAAGGGCCGAGCGCAGAAGTGG
TCCTGCAACTTTATCCGCCTCCATCCAGTCTATTAATTGTTGCCGGGAAGCTAGAGTAAGTAGTTCGCCA
GTTAATAGTTTGCGCAACGTTGTTGCCATTGCTACAGGCATCGTGGTGTCACGCTCGTCGTTTGGTATGG
CTTCATTCAGCTCCGGTTCCCAACGATCAAGGCGAGTTACATGATCCCCCATGTTGTGCAAAAAAGCGGT
TAGCTCCTTCGGTCCTCCGATCGTTGTCAGAAGTAAGTTGGCCGCAGTGTTATCACTCATGGTTATGGCA
GCACTGCATAATTCTCTTACTGTCATGCCATCCGTAAGATGCTTTTCTGTGACTGGTGAGTACTCAACCA
AGTCATTCTGAGAATAGTGTATGCGGCGACCGAGTTGCTCTTGCCCGGCGTCAATACGGGATAATACCGC
GCCACATAGCAGAACTTTAAAAGTGCTCATCATTGGAAAACGTTCTTCGGGGCGAAAACTCTCAAGGATC
TTACCGCTGTTGAGATCCAGTTCGATGTAACCCACTCGTGCACCCAACTGATCTTCAGCATCTTTTACTT
TCACCAGCGTTTCTGGGTGAGCAAAAACAGGAAGGCAAAATGCCGCAAAAAAGGGAATAAGGGCGACACG
GAAATGTTGAATACTCATACTCTTCCTTTTTCAATATTATTGAAGCATTTATCAGGGTTATTGTCTCATG
AGCGGATACATATTTGAATGTATTTAGAAAAATAAACAAATAGGGGTTCCGCGCACATTTCCCCGAAAAG
TGCCACCTAAATTGTAAGCGTTAATATTTTGTTAAAATTCGCGTTAAATTTTTGTTAAATCAGCTCATTT
TTTAACCAATAGGCCGAAATCGGCAAAATCCCTTATAAATCAAAAGAATAGACCGAGATAGGGT
[37 nt withheld, positions 6015-6051]
AAAGAACGTGGACTCCAACGTCAAAGG
[49 nt withheld, positions 6079-6127]
T
[91 nt withheld, positions 6129-6219]
G
[124 nt withheld, positions 6221-6344]
CCCATTCGCCATTCAGGCTGCGCAACT
Features (pLannotate 1.2.2; 17 found; start..end, strand, type, name):
     42..174     -  repeat_region  AAV2 ITR (fragment): inverted terminal repeat of adeno-associated virus serotype 2 inverted
    256..703     +  promoter       hSyn promoter: human synapsin I promoter; confers neuron-specific expression (Kügler et al., 2003)
    741..800     +  CDS            Gap43 (fragment): NEUM_RAT - Experimental evidence at protein level: Swiss-Prot protein existence level 1. This protein is associated with nerve growth. It is a major component of the motile 'growth cones' that form the tips of elongating axons. Plays a role in axonal and dendritic filopodia induction (By similarity). From Rattus norvegicus (Rat).
    894..2063    +  CDS            GCaMP6s (fragment): improved fluorescent protein-based calcium sensor (Chen et al., 2013)
   2073..2129    +  CDS            P2A: 2A peptide from porcine teschovirus-1 polyprotein Eukaryotic ribosomes fail to insert a peptide bond between the Gly and Pro residues, yielding separate polypeptides.
   2130..2837    +  CDS            mRuby3: mRuby3 is a basic (constitutively fluorescent) red fluorescent protein published in 2016, derived from Entacmaea quadricolor. It has low acid sensitivity.
   2853..3441    +  misc_feature   WPRE: woodchuck hepatitis virus posttranscriptional regulatory element
   3442..3461    +  misc_feature   MCS (fragment): pBluescript multiple cloning site
   3490..3611    -  polyA_signal   SV40 poly(A) signal: SV40 polyadenylation signal
   3634..3702    -  CDS            large T antigen (fragment): large T antigen from SV40 (simian virus 40)
   3773..3906    +  repeat_region  AAV2 ITR: inverted terminal repeat of adeno-associated virus serotype 2 inverted
   3900..3956    -  CDS            lacI (fragment): lac repressor; lacI; The lac repressor binds to the lac operator to inhibit transcription in E. coli. This inhibition can be relieved by adding lactose or isopropyl-β-D-thiogalactopyranoside (IPTG).
   4139..4727    -  rep_origin     ori: high-copy-number ColE1/pMB1/pBR322/pUC origin of replication
   4898..5758    -  CDS            AmpR: β-lactamase; bla; confers resistance to ampicillin, carbenicillin, and related antibiotics
   5759..5863    -  promoter       AmpR promoter: bla
   5916..6344    -  rep_origin     f1 ori (sequence partly withheld): f1 bacteriophage origin of replication; arrow indicates direction of (+) strand synthesis
   6349..47      -  CDS            lacZα (fragment) (across the origin): LacZα fragment of β-galactosidase; lacZ fragment
