[The description below was written by a language model from this plasmid's Addgene catalogue record and pLannotate feature annotations shown in this document.]
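Description:
pAAV-hSynapsin1-axon-jGCaMP8s-P2A-mRuby3 is a 6,371 nt AAV transfer plasmid for neuron-specific expression of an axon-enriched calcium indicator together with a red structural marker. The expression cassette sits between two AAV2 inverted terminal repeats, which allow it to be packaged into recombinant AAV particles; the record notes that AAV1 and AAV9 viral preparations exist. Outside the ITRs, the bacterial backbone carries a ColE1/pUC-type origin, an f1 origin and an ampicillin resistance gene with its own promoter. Although the annotated origin is of the high-copy type, the catalogue lists the plasmid as low copy and specifies a recombination-deficient E. coli strain, consistent with the usual concern for ITR stability.

Transcription is driven by the human synapsin I promoter, which restricts expression to neurons. The synthetic open reading frame of about 2.1 kb begins with a short fragment of GAP43, the palmitoylation domain, fused to the N terminus of jGCaMP8s, targeting the sensor to membranes and enriching it in axons. The automated annotation labels the sensor region as a GCaMP6s fragment, which reflects similarity among GCaMP-family sensors rather than the actual identity stated in the catalogue. A P2A peptide follows, causing ribosomal skipping so that mRuby3 is released as a separate, untargeted cytosolic red fluorescent protein. A WPRE enhances transcript expression, and an SV40 polyadenylation signal, annotated on the reverse strand, lies just downstream before the second ITR. Short lacI, lacZα, large T antigen and MCS fragments are backbone remnants. The construct is intended for imaging calcium activity in axons, with mRuby3 providing a calcium-independent label of expressing cells.
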