Addgene plasmid #172921: pAAV-hSynapsin1-axon-jGCaMP8s-P2A-mRuby3
Purpose: For enriched expression of jGCaMP8s in axons with cytosolic expression of mRuby3
Depositing lab: GENIE Project. Depositing organization: HHMI, Janelia Research Campus.
Backbone
  Vector backbone: pAAV
  Vector type: Mammalian Expression, AAV
Growth in bacteria
  Bacterial resistance: Ampicillin, 100 μg/mL
  Growth temperature: 30°C
  Growth strain: NEB Stable
  Copy number: Low Copy
Gene/Insert
  Gene/Insert name: axon-jGCaMP8s-P2A-mRuby3 (alt names: GAP43-jGCaMP8s-P2A-mRuby3; variant 688)
  Species: Synthetic
  Insert size (bp): 2100
  Promoter: hSynapsin1
  Tag / fusion protein: GAP43 palmitoylation domain (N terminal on insert); P2A-mRuby3 (C terminal on insert)
  Cloning method: Gibson Cloning
  Sequencing primers: 5′ ACCACGCGAGGCGCGAGATAG; 3′ TTAAAGCAGCGTATCCACAT
Terms and licenses: Academic/Nonprofit Terms; Industry Terms: Not Available to Industry
How to cite: pAAV-hSynapsin1-axon-jGCaMP8s-P2A-mRuby3 was a gift from GENIE Project (Addgene plasmid # 172921 ; http://n2t.net/addgene:172921 ; RRID:Addgene_172921) For viral preps, please replace (Addgene plasmid # 172921) in the above sentence with: (Addgene viral prep # 172921-AAV1) or (Addgene viral prep # 172921-AAV9)
